Addgene plasmid #209391: pGG-TurboID
Purpose: Transiently expressing TurboID in planta
Depositing lab: Rosa Lozano-Durán. Depositing organization: Center for Plant Molecular Biology (ZMBP). Publication: The Ti-TAN plasmid toolbox for TurboID-based proximity labeling assays in Nicotiana benthamiana. Tan H, Zhou Y, Dinius E, Lozano-Duran R. J Integr Plant Biol. 2024 Jan 31. doi: 10.1111/jipb.13610. PubMed 38294100.
Backbone
  Vector backbone: LII alpha F1-2
  Backbone manufacturer: Parniske lab
  Vector type: Plant Expression
Growth in bacteria
  Bacterial resistance: Spectinomycin, 50 μg/mL
  Growth temperature: 37°C
  Growth strain: DH5alpha
  Copy number: High Copy
Gene/Insert
  Gene/Insert name: 3XHA-TurboID
  Species: (TurboID) BirA from E. coli
  Mutation: TurboID gene sequence C249A
  Promoter: Cauliflower mosaic virus (CaMV) 35S promoter
  Cloning method: Unknown
  Sequencing primers: 5′ 35S promoter; 3′ ACCGCGCGCGATAATTTAT
Terms and licenses: Academic/Nonprofit Terms; Industry Terms: Not Available to Industry
Depositor comments: 3XHA-TurboID sequence was amplified from 3xHA-TurboID-NLS_pCDNA3 (Addgene#107171). The 249th nucleotide cytosine (C) of TurboID was changed to adenine (A) without affecting the TurboID protein sequence.
How to cite: pGG-TurboID was a gift from Rosa Lozano-Durán (Addgene plasmid # 209391 ; http://n2t.net/addgene:209391 ; RRID:Addgene_209391)
