[The description below was written by a language model from this plasmid's Addgene catalogue record and pLannotate feature annotations shown in this document.]
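Description:
pGG-TurboID is a plant expression binary vector built on the LII alpha F1-2 backbone, a Golden Gate-style level II T-DNA plasmid, and is intended for transient expression of the proximity-labeling enzyme TurboID in planta. According to the associated publication title, it belongs to a plasmid toolbox for TurboID-based proximity labeling assays in Nicotiana benthamiana. The annotated 7.5 kb sequence carries two replication systems. A high-copy ColE1/pUC-type origin supports propagation in E. coli. The pVS1 oriV, with its RepA replication protein and StaA stability protein, allows maintenance in Agrobacterium. Selection in bacteria is by spectinomycin through the aadA (SmR) aminoglycoside adenylyltransferase gene. The short fragments of a class 1 integron promoter, a gentamicin acetyltransferase gene and an incP oriV that sit next to it appear to be remnants of the backbone's construction rather than functional elements.

The payload lies between the nopaline-type left and right T-DNA border repeats, which define the segment that Agrobacterium transfers into plant cells. Within it, the strong constitutive CaMV 35S promoter drives a 3xHA-TurboID coding sequence, followed by the NOS terminator and polyadenylation signal. The feature table annotates only the TurboID portion, so the HA tag is known from the catalogue entry. TurboID is an engineered variant of the E. coli biotin ligase BirA with high catalytic efficiency, and it biotinylates nearby proteins. The triple HA epitope allows immunodetection of the enzyme. The insert was amplified from a mammalian 3xHA-TurboID-NLS plasmid, and a silent C249A substitution was introduced without altering the protein sequence. No plant selectable marker is annotated in the T-DNA, which fits transient use. Because TurboID is not fused to a bait here, the plasmid would suit use as a free-TurboID control, though the record does not state this.
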