Features (pLannotate 1.2.2; 13 found; start..end, strand, type, name):
    184..207     +  promoter       Pc promoter (fragment): intI1 (promoter lies within the coding sequence); class 1 integron promoter
    383..439     +  CDS            GmR (fragment): gentamycin acetyltransferase; aacC1; confers resistance to gentamycin
    450..1237    +  CDS            SmR (fragment): aminoglycoside adenylyltransferase (Murphy, 1985); aadA; confers resistance to spectinomycin and streptomycin
   1482..1542    -  rep_origin     oriV (fragment): incP origin of replication
   1748..1942    -  rep_origin     pVS1 oriV: origin of replication for the Pseudomonas plasmid pVS1 (Heeb et al., 2000)
   2008..3081    -  CDS            pVS1 RepA: replication protein from the Pseudomonas plasmid pVS1 (Heeb et al., 2000)
   3510..4139    -  CDS            pVS1 StaA: stability protein from the Pseudomonas plasmid pVS1 (Heeb et al., 2000)
   4403..4427    +  misc_feature   LB T-DNA repeat: left border repeat from nopaline C58 T-DNA
   4996..5337    +  promoter       CaMV 35S promoter: strong constitutive promoter from cauliflower mosaic virus
   5444..6400    +  CDS            TurboID: mutant of the E. coli biotin ligase BioID engineered for improved catalytic efficiency (Branon et al., 2018)
   6434..6686    +  terminator     NOS terminator: nopaline synthase terminator and poly(A) signal
   6747..6771    +  misc_feature   RB T-DNA repeat: right border repeat from nopaline C58 T-DNA
   6894..7482    -  rep_origin     ori: high-copy-number ColE1/pMB1/pBR322/pUC origin of replication
>Addgene plasmid #209391 | pGG-TurboID | addgene full sequence | sequence record 418453 | Addgene NGS Result
GAAAACTCACGTTAAGGGATTTTGGTCATGAGATTATCAAAAAGGATCTTCACCTAGATCATCGGAAGAA
CGGCAACTAAGCTGCCGGGTTTGAAACACGGATGATCTCGCGGAGGGTAGCATGTTGATTGTAACGATGA
CAGAGCGTTGCTGCCTGTGATCAATTCGGGCACGAACCCAGTGGACATAAGCCTGTTCGGTTCGTAAGCT
GTAATGCAAGTAGCGTATGCGCTCACGCAACTGGTCCAGAACCTTGACCGAACGCAGCGGTGGTAACGGC
GCAGTGGCGGTTTTCATGGCTTGTTATGACTGTTTTTTTGGGGTACAGTCTATGCCTCGGGCATCCAAGC
AGCAAGCGCGTTACGCCGTGGGTCGATGTTTGATGTTATGGAGCAGCAACGATGTTACGCAGCAGGGCAG
TCGCCCTAAAACAAAGTTAAACATCATGGGGGAAGCGGTGATCGCCGAAGTATCGACTCAACTATCAGAG
GTAGTTGGCGTCATCGAGCGCCATCTCGAACCGACGTTGCTGGCCGTACATTTGTACGGCTCCGCAGTGG
ATGGCGGCCTGAAGCCACACAGTGATATTGATTTGCTGGTTACGGTGACCGTAAGGCTTGATGAAACAAC
GCGGCGAGCTTTGATCAACGACCTTTTGGAAACTTCGGCTTCCCCTGGAGAGAGCGAGATTCTCCGCGCT
GTAGAAGTCACCATTGTTGTGCACGACGACATCATTCCGTGGCGTTATCCAGCTAAGCGCGAACTGCAAT
TTGGAGAATGGCAGCGCAATGACATTCTTGCAGGTATCTTCGAGCCAGCCACGATCGACATTGATCTGGC
TATCTTGCTGACAAAAGCAAGAGAACATAGCGTTGCCTTGGTAGGTCCAGCGGCGGAGGAACTCTTTGAT
CCGGTTCCTGAACAGGATCTATTTGAGGCGCTAAATGAAACCTTAACGCTATGGAACTCGCCGCCCGACT
GGGCTGGCGATGAGCGAAATGTAGTGCTTACGTTGTCCCGCATTTGGTACAGCGCAGTAACCGGCAAAAT
CGCGCCGAAGGATGTCGCTGCCGACTGGGCAATGGAGCGCCTGCCGGCCCAGTATCAGCCCGTCATACTT
GAAGCTAGACAGGCTTATCTTGGACAAGAAGAAGATCGCTTGGCCTCGCGCGCAGATCAGTTGGAAGAAT
TTGTCCACTACGTGAAAGGCGAGATCACCAAGGTAGTCGGCAAATAATGTCTAGCTAGAAATTCGTTCAA
GCCGACGCCGCTTCGCGGCGCGGCTTAACTCAAGCGTTAGATGCACTAAGCACATAATTGCTCACAGCCA
AACTATCAGGTCAAGTCTGCTTTTATTATTTTTAAGCGTGCATAATAAGCCCTACACAAATTGGGAGATA
TATCATGCATGACCAAAATCCCTTAACGTGAGTTTTCGTTCCACTGAGCGTCAGACCCCGTAGAAAAGAT
CAAAGGATCTTCTGCCATTTTTGGGGTGAGGCCGTTCGCGGCCGAGGGGCGCAGCCCCTGGGGGGATGGG
AGCTCGGTGCCTTGATGTGGGCGCCGGCGGTCGAGTGGCGACGGCGCGGCTTGTCCGCGCCCTGGTAGAT
TGCCTGGCCGTAGGCCAGCCATTTTTGAGCGGCCAGCGGCCGCGATAGGCCGACGCGAAGCGGCGGGGCG
TAGGGAGCGCAGCGACCGAAGGGTAGGCGCTTTTTGCAGCTCTTCGGCTGTGCGCTGGCCAGACAGTTAT
GCACAGGCCAGGCGGGTTTTAAGAGTTTTAATAAGTTTTAAAGAGTTTTAGGCGGAAAAATCGCCTTTTT
TCTCTTTTATATCAGTCACTTACATGTGTGACCGGTTCCCAATGTACGGCTTTGGGTTCCCAATGTACGG
GTTCCGGTTCCCAATGTACGGCTTTGGGTTCCCAATGTACGTGCTATCCACAGGAAAGAAGCTTTTTCGA
CCTTTTTCCCCTGCTAGGGCAATTTGCCCTAGCATCTGCTCCGTACATTAGGAACCGGCGGATGCTTCGC
CCTCGATCAGGTTGCGGTAGCGCATGACTAGGATCGGGCCAGCCTGCCCCGCCTCCTCCTTCAAATCGTA
CTCCGGCAGGTCATTTGACCCGATCAGCTTGCGCACGGTGAAACAGAACTTCTTGAACTCTCCGGCGCTG
CCACTGCGTTCGTAGATCGTCTTGAACAACCATCTGGCTTCTGCCTTGCCTGCGGCGCGGCGTGCCAGGC
GGTAGAGAAAACGGCCGATGCCGGGATCGATCAAAAAGTAATCGGGGTGAACCGTCAGCACGTCCGGGTT
CTTGCCTTCTGTGATCTCGCGGTACATCCAATCAGCTAGCTCGATCTCGATGTACTCCGGCCGCCCGGTT
TCGCTCTTTACGATCTTGTAGCGGCTAATCAAGGCTTCACCCTCGGATACCGTCACCAGGCGGCCGTTCT
TGGCCTTCTTCGTACGCTGCATGGCAACGTGCGTGGTGTTTAACCGAATGCAGGTTTCTACCAGGTCGTC
TTTCTGCTTTCCGCCATCGGCTCGCCGGCAGAACTTGAGTACGTCCGCAACGTGTGGACGGAACACGCGG
CCGGGCTTGTCTCCCTTCCCTTCCCGGTATCGGTTCATGGATTCGGTTAGATGGGAAACCGCCATCAGTA
CCAGGTCGTAATCCCACACACTGGCCATGCCGGCCGGCCCTGCGGAAACCTCTACGTGCCCGTCTGGAAG
CTCGTAGCGGATCACCTCGCCAGCTCGTCGGTCACGCTTCGACAGACGGAAAACGGCCACGTCCATGATG
CTGCGACTATCGCGGGTGCCCACGTCATAGAGCATCGGAACGAAAAAATCTGGTTGCTCGTCGCCCTTGG
GCGGCTTCCTAATCGACGACGCACCGGCTGCCGGCGGTTGCCGGGATTCTTTGCGGATTCGATCAGCGGC
CGCTTGCCACGATTCACCGGGGCGTGCTTCTGCCTCGATGCGTTGCCGCTGGGCGGCCTGCGCGGCCTTC
AACTTCTCCACCAGGTCATCACCCAGCGCCGCGCCGATTTGTACCGGGCCGGATGGTTTGCGACCGCTCA
CGCCGATTCCTCGGGCTTGGGGGTTCCAGTGCCATTGCAGGGCCGGCAGACAACCCAGCCGCTTACGCCT
GGCCAACCGCCCGTTCCTCCACACATGGGGCATTCCACGGCGTCGGTGCCTGGTTGTTCTTGATTTTCCA
TGCCGCCTCCTTTAGCCGCTAAAATTCATCTACTCATTTATTCATTTGCTCATTTACTCTGGTAGCTGCG
CGATGTATTCAGATAGCAGCTCGGTAATGGTCTTGCCTTGGCGTACCGCGTACATCTTCAGCTTGGTGTG
ATCCTCCGCCGGCAACTGAAAGTTGACCCGCTTCATGGCTGGCGTGTCTGCCAGGCTGGCCAACGTTGCA
GCCTTGCTGCTGCGTGCGCTCGGACGGCCGGCACTTAGCGTGTTTGTGCTTTTGCTCATTTTCTCTTTAC
CTCATTAACTCAAATGAGTTTTGATTTAATTTCAGCGGCCAGCGCCTGGACCTCGCGGGCAGCGTCGCCC
TCGGGTTCTGATTCAAGAACGGTTGTGCCGGCGGCGGCAGTGCCTGGGTAGCTCACGCGCTGCGTGATAC
GGGACTCAAGAATGGGCAGCTCGTACCCGGCCAGCGCCTCGGCAACCTCACCGCCGATGCGCGTGCCTTT
GATCGCCCGCGACACGACAAAGGCCGCTTGTAGCCTTCCATCCGTGACCTCAATGCGCTGCTTAACCAGC
TCCACCAGGTCGGCGGTGGCCCATATGTCGTAAGGGCTTGGCTGCACCGGAATCAGCACGAAGTCGGCTG
CCTTGATCGCGGACACAGCCAAGTCCGCCGCCTGGGGCGCTCCGTCGATCACTACGAAGTCGCGCCGGCC
GATGGCCTTCACGTCGCGGTCAATCGTCGGGCGGTCGATGCCGACAACGGTTAGCGGTTGATCTTCCCGC
ACGGCCGCCCAATCGCGGGCACTGCCCTGGGGATCGGAATCGACTAACAGAACATCGGCCCCGGCGAGTT
GCAGGGCGCGGGCTAGATGGGTTGCGATGGTCGTCTTGCCTGACCCGCCTTTCTGGTTAAGTACAGCGAT
AACCTTCATGCGTTCCCCTTGCGTATTTGTTTATTTACTCATCGCATCATATACGCAGCGACCGCATGAC
GCAAGCTGTTTTACTCAAATACACATCACCTTTTTAGACGGCGGCGCTCGGTTTCTTCAGCGGCCAAGCT
GGCCGGCCAGGCCGCCAGCTTGGCATCAGACAAACCGGCCAGGATTTCATGCAGCCGCACGGCTGATGGG
CTGCCTGTATCGAGTGGTGATTTTGTGCCGAGCTGCCGGTCGGGGAGCTGTTGGCTGGCTGGTGGCAGGA
TATATTGTGGTGTAAACAAATTGACGCTTAGACAACTTAATAACACATTGCGGACGTTTTTAATGTACTG
GGGTGGATTACGGAAGACAATACGGCGGAGATTAGCCTTTTCAATTTCAGAAAGAATGCTAACCCACAGA
TGGTTAGAGAGGCTTACGCAGCACGACTCATCAAGACGATCTACCCGAGCAATAATCTCCAGGAAATCAA
ATACCTTCCCAAGAAGGTTAAAGATGCAGTCAAAAGATTCAGGACTAACTGCATCAAGAACACAGAGAAA
GATATATTTCTCAAGATCAGAAGTACTATTCCAGTATGGACGATTCAAGGCTTGCTTCACAAACCAAGGC
AAGTAATAGAGATTGGAGTCTCTAAAAAGGTAGTTCCCACTGAATCAAAGGCCATGGAGTCAAAGATTCA
AATAGAGGACCTAACAGAACTCGCCGTAAAGACTGGCGAACAGTTCATACAGAGTCTCTTACGACTCAAT
GACAAGAAGAAAATCTTCGTCAACATGGTGGAGCACGACACACTTGTCTACTCCAAAAATATCAAAGATA
CAGTCTCAGAAGAGCAAAGGGCAATTGAGACTTTTCAACAAAGGGTAATATCCGGAAACCTCCTCGGATT
CCATTGCCCAGCTATCTGTCACTTTATTGTGAAGATAGTGGAAAAGGAAGGTGGCTCCTACAAATGCCAT
CATTGCGATAAAGGAAAGGCCATCGTTGAAGATGCCTCTGCCGACAGTGGTCCCAAAGATGGACCCCCAC
CCACGAGGAGCATCGTGGAAAAAGAACACGTTCCAACCACGACTTCAAAGCAAGTGGATTGATGTGATAT
CTCCACTGACGTAAGGGATGACGCACAATCCCACTATCCTTCGCAAGACCCTTCCTCTATATAAGGAAGT
TCATTTCATTTGGAGAGAACACGCACCATGTACCCGTATGATGTTCCGGATTACGCTGGCTATCCCTACG
ACGTGCCCGACTATGCCGGGTACCCCTATGACGTCCCAGACTACGCAGCTAGCAAAGACAATACTGTGCC
TCTGAAGCTGATCGCTCTCCTGGCTAATGGCGAGTTCCATAGTGGCGAACAGCTGGGAGAAACCCTGGGC
ATGTCCAGGGCCGCTATCAACAAGCACATTCAGACTCTGCGCGACTGGGGCGTGGACGTGTTCACCGTGC
CCGGAAAGGGCTACTCTCTGCCCGAGCCTATCCCGCTGCTGAACGCTAAACAGATTCTGGGACAGCTGGA
CGGCGGGAGCGTGGCAGTCCTGCCTGTGGTAGACTCCACCAATCAGTACCTGCTGGATCGAATCGGCGAG
CTGAAGAGTGGGGATGCTTGCATTGCAGAATATCAGCAGGCAGGGAGAGGAAGCAGAGGGAGGAAATGGT
TCTCTCCTTTTGGAGCTAACCTGTACCTGAGTATGTTTTGGCGCCTGAAGCGGGGACCAGCAGCAATCGG
CCTGGGCCCGGTCATCGGAATTGTCATGGCAGAAGCGCTGCGAAAGCTGGGAGCAGACAAGGTGCGAGTC
AAATGGCCCAATGACCTGTATCTGCAGGATAGAAAGCTGGCAGGCATCCTGGTGGAGCTGGCCGGAATAA
CAGGCGATGCTGCACAGATCGTCATTGGCGCCGGGATTAACGTGGCTATGAGGCGCGTGGAGGAAAGCGT
GGTCAATCAGGGCTGGATCACACTGCAGGAAGCAGGGATTAACCTGGACAGGAATACTCTGGCCGCTACG
CTGATCCGAGAGCTGCGGGCAGCCCTGGAACTGTTCGAGCAGGAAGGCCTGGCTCCATATCTGCCACGGT
GGGAGAAGCTGGATAACTTCATCAATAGACCCGTGAAGCTGATCATTGGGGACAAAGAGATTTTCGGGAT
TAGCCGGGGGATTGATAAACAGGGAGCCCTGCTGCTGGAACAGGACGGAGTTATCAAACCCTGGATGGGC
GGAGAAATCAGTCTGCGGTCTGCCGAAAAGTAGAAGGGCTAAGACCTAAGCTAGCCTAGAATCGATCGTT
CAAACATTTGGCAATAAAGTTTCTTAAGATTGAATCCTGTTGCCGGTCTTGCGATGATTATCATATAATT
TCTGTTGAATTACGTTAAGCATGTAATAATTAACATGTAATGCATGACGTTATTTATGAGATGGGTTTTT
ATGATTAGAGTCCCGCAATTATACATTTAATACGCGATAGAAAACAAAATATAGCGCGCAAACTAGGATA
AATTATCGCGCGCGGTGTCATCTATGTTACTAGATCTGAGTGACCTAAGCTAGCCTAGTGTCGGGCTTGT
CTTCTCTGGTTTAAACTATCAGTGTTTGACAGGATATATTGGCGGGTAAACCTAAGAGAAAAGAGCGTTT
ATTAGAATAATCGGATATTTAAAAGGGCGTGAAAAGGTTTATCCGTTCGTCCATTTGTATGTGCCAACCA
CAGGAACCGTAAAAAGGCCGCGTTGCTGGCGTTTTTCCATAGGCTCCGCCCCCCTGACGAGCATCACAAA
AATCGACGCTCAAGTCAGAGGTGGCGAAACCCGACAGGACTATAAAGATACCAGGCGTTTCCCCCTGGAA
GCTCCCTCGTGCGCTCTCCTGTTCCGACCCTGCCGCTTACCGGATACCTGTCCGCCTTTCTCCCTTCGGG
AAGCGTGGCGCTTTCTCATAGCTCACGCTGTAGGTATCTCAGTTCGGTGTAGGTCGTTCGCTCCAAGCTG
GGCTGTGTGCACGAACCCCCCGTTCAGCCCGACCGCTGCGCCTTATCCGGTAACTATCGTCTTGAGTCCA
ACCCGGTAAGACACGACTTATCGCCACTGGCAGCAGCCACTGGTAACAGGATTAGCAGAGCGAGGTATGT
AGGCGGTGCTACAGAGTTCTTGAAGTGGTGGCCTAACTACGGCTACACTAGAAGGACAGTATTTGGTATC
TGCGCTCTGCTGAAGCCAGTTACCTTCGGAAAAAGAGTTGGTAGCTCTTGATCCGGCAAACAAACCACCG
CTGGTAGCGGTGGTTTTTTTGTTTGCAAGCAGCAGATTACGCGCAGAAAAAAAGGATCTCAAGAAGATCC
TTTGATCTTTTCTACGGGGTCTGACGCTCAGTGGAAC
